>Addgene plasmid #221094 | pRS413-TEF1pr-CFAPoptim | addgene full sequence | sequence record 439391 | Addgene NGS Result
AAAAAAAAAAATGAAAATCATTACCGAGGCATAAAAAAATATAGAGTGTACTAGAGGAGGCCAAGAGTAA
TAGAAAAAGAAAATTGCGGGAAAGGACTGTGTTATGACTTCCCTGACTAATGCCGTGTTCAAACGATACC
TGGCAGTGACTCCTAGCGCTCACCAAGCTCTTAAAACGGGAATTTATGGTGCACTCTCAGTACAATCTGC
TCTGATGCCGCATAGTTAAGCCAGCCCCGACACCCGCCAACACCCGCTGACGCGCCCTGACGGGCTTGTC
TGCTCCCGGCATCCGCTTACAGACAAGCTGTGACCGTCTCCGGGAGCTGCATGTGTCAGAGGTTTTCACC
GTCATCACCGAAACGCGCGAGACGAAAGGGCCTCGTGATACGCCTATTTTTATAGGTTAATGTCATGATA
ATAATGGTTTCTTAGGGTCCTTTTCATCACGTGCTATAAAAATAATTATAATTTAAATTTTTTAATATAA
ATATATAAATTAAAAATAGAAAGTAAAAAAAGAAATTAAAGAAAAAATAGTTTTTGTTTTCCGAAGATGT
AAAAGACTCTAGGGGGATCGCCAACAAATACTACCTTTTATCTTGCTCTTCCTGCTCTCAGGTATTAATG
CCGAATTGTTTCATCTTGTCTGTGTAGAAGACCACACACGAAAATCCTGTGATTTTACATTTTACTTATC
GTTAATCGAATGTATATCTATTTAATCTGCTTTTCTTGTCTAATAAATATATATGTAAAGTACGCTTTTT
GTTGAAATTTTTTAAACCTTTGTTTATTTTTTTTTCTTCATTCCGTAACTCTTCTACCTTCTTTATTTAC
TTTCTAAAATCCAAATACAAAACATAAAAATAAATAAACACAGAGTAAATTCCCAAATTATTCCATCATT
AAAAGATACGAGGCGCGTGTAAGTTACAGGCAAGCGATCCGTCAGGTGGCACTTTTCGGGGAAATGTGCG
CGGAACCCCTATTTGTTTATTTTTCTAAATACATTCAAATATGTATCCGCTCATGAGACAATAACCCTGA
TAAATGCTTCAATAATATTGAAAAAGGAAGAGTATGAGTATTCAACATTTCCGTGTCGCCCTTATTCCCT
TTTTTGCGGCATTTTGCCTTCCTGTTTTTGCTCACCCAGAAACGCTGGTGAAAGTAAAAGATGCTGAAGA
TCAGTTGGGTGCACGAGTGGGTTACATCGAACTGGATCTCAACAGCGGTAAGATCCTTGAGAGTTTTCGC
CCCGAAGAACGTTTTCCAATGATGAGCACTTTTAAAGTTCTGCTATGTGGCGCGGTATTATCCCGTATTG
ACGCCGGGCAAGAGCAACTCGGTCGCCGCATACACTATTCTCAGAATGACTTGGTTGAGTACTCACCAGT
CACAGAAAAGCATCTTACGGATGGCATGACAGTAAGAGAATTATGCAGTGCTGCCATAACCATGAGTGAT
AACACTGCGGCCAACTTACTTCTGACAACGATCGGAGGACCGAAGGAGCTAACCGCTTTTTTGCACAACA
TGGGGGATCATGTAACTCGCCTTGATCGTTGGGAACCGGAGCTGAATGAAGCCATACCAAACGACGAGCG
TGACACCACGATGCCTGTAGCAATGGCAACAACGTTGCGCAAACTATTAACTGGCGAACTACTTACTCTA
GCTTCCCGGCAACAATTAATAGACTGGATGGAGGCGGATAAAGTTGCAGGACCACTTCTGCGCTCGGCCC
TTCCGGCTGGCTGGTTTATTGCTGATAAATCTGGAGCCGGTGAGCGTGGGTCTCGCGGTATCATTGCAGC
ACTGGGGCCAGATGGTAAGCCCTCCCGTATCGTAGTTATCTACACGACGGGGAGTCAGGCAACTATGGAT
GAACGAAATAGACAGATCGCTGAGATAGGTGCCTCACTGATTAAGCATTGGTAACTGTCAGACCAAGTTT
ACTCATATATACTTTAGATTGATTTAAAACTTCATTTTTAATTTAAAAGGATCTAGGTGAAGATCCTTTT
TGATAATCTCATGACCAAAATCCCTTAACGTGAGTTTTCGTTCCACTGAGCGTCAGACCCCGTAGAAAAG
ATCAAAGGATCTTCTTGAGATCCTTTTTTTCTGCGCGTAATCTGCTGCTTGCAAACAAAAAAACCACCGC
TACCAGCGGTGGTTTGTTTGCCGGATCAAGAGCTACCAACTCTTTTTCCGAAGGTAACTGGCTTCAGCAG
AGCGCAGATACCAAATACTGTTCTTCTAGTGTAGCCGTAGTTAGGCCACCACTTCAAGAACTCTGTAGCA
CCGCCTACATACCTCGCTCTGCTAATCCTGTTACCAGTGGCTGCTGCCAGTGGCGATAAGTCGTGTCTTA
CCGGGTTGGACTCAAGACGATAGTTACCGGATAAGGCGCAGCGGTCGGGCTGAACGGGGGGTTCGTGCAC
ACAGCCCAGCTTGGAGCGAACGACCTACACCGAACTGAGATACCTACAGCGTGAGCTATGAGAAAGCGCC
ACGCTTCCCGAAGGGAGAAAGGCGGACAGGTATCCGGTAAGCGGCAGGGTCGGAACAGGAGAGCGCACGA
GGGAGCTTCCAGGGGGAAACGCCTGGTATCTTTATAGTCCTGTCGGGTTTCGCCACCTCTGACTTGAGCG
TCGATTTTTGTGATGCTCGTCAGGGGGGCGGAGCCTATGGAAAAACGCCAGCAACGCGGCCTTTTTACGG
TTCCTGGCCTTTTGCTGGCCTTTTGCTCACATGTTCTTTCCTGCGTTATCCCCTGATTCTGTGGATAACC
GTATTACCGCCTTTGAGTGAGCTGATACCGCTCGCCGCAGCCGAACGACCGAGCGCAGCGAGTCAGTGAG
CGAGGAAGCGGAAGAGCGCCCAATACGCAAACCGCCTCTCCCCGCGCGTTGGCCGATTCATTAATGCAGC
TGGCACGACAGGTTTCCCGACTGGAAAGCGGGCAGTGAGCGCAACGCAATTAATGTGAGTTAGCTCACTC
ATTAGGCACCCCAGGCTTTACACTTTATGCTTCCGGCTCGTATGTTGTGTGGAATTGTGAGCGGATAACA
ATTTCACACAGGAAACAGCTATGACCATGATTACGCCAAGCGCGCAATTAACCCTCACTAAAGGGAACAA
AAGCTGGAGCTCATAGCTTCAAAATGTTTCTACTCCTTTTTTACTCTTCCAGATTTTCTCGGACTCCGCG
CATCGCCGTACCACTTCAAAACACCCAAGCACAGCATACTAAATTTCCCCTCTTTCTTCCTCTAGGGTGT
CGTTAATTACCCGTACTAAAGGTTTGGAAAAGAAAAAAGAGACCGCCTCGTTTCTTTTTCTTCGTCGAAA
AAGGCAATAAAAATTTTTATCACGTTTCTTTTTCTTGAAAATTTTTTTTTTGATTTTTTTCTCTTTCGAT
GACCTCCCATTGATATTTAAGTTAATAAACGGTCTTCAATTTCTCAAGTTTCAGTTTCATTTTTCTTGTT
CTATTACAACTTTTTTTACTTCTTGCTCATTAGAAAGAAAGCATAGCAATCTAATCTAAGTTTTCTAGAA
CTAGTGGATCCCCCGGGCTGCAGGAATTCGATATCAAGCTTATCGATACCGTCGACGCGGGTGCGGGTGC
GGGTATGCAAGCTGTTGTTACTCAAGAACCATCTGTTACTGTTTCTCCAGGTGGTACTGTTATCTTGACT
TGTGGTTCTGGTACTGGTGCTGTTACTTCTGGTCACTACGCTAACTGGTTCCAACAAAAGCCAGGTCAAG
CTCCAAGAGCTTTGATCTTCGACACTGACAAGAAGTACTCTTGGACTCCAGGTAGATTCTCTGGTTCTTT
GTTGGGTGCTAAGGCTGCTTTGACTATCTCTGACGCTCAACCAGAAGACGAAGCTGAATACTACTGTTCT
TTGTCTGACGTTGACGGTTACTTGTTCGGTGGTGGTACTCAATTGACTGTTTTGTCTGGTGGTGGTGGTT
CTGGTGGTGGTGGTTCTGGTGGTGGTGGTTCTGGTGGTGGTGGTTCTCAAGCTGTTGTTACTCAAGAACC
ATCTGTTACTGTTTCTCCAGGTGGTACTGTTATCTTGACTTGTGGTTCTGGTACTGGTGCTGTTACTTCT
GGTCACTACGCTAACTGGTTCCAACAAAAGCCAGGTCAAGCTCCAAGAGCTTTGATCTTCGACACTGACA
AGAAGTACTCTTGGACTCCAGGTAGATTCTCTGGTTCTTTGTTGGGTGCTAAGGCTGCTTTGACTATCTC
TGACGCTCAACCAGAAGACGAAGCTGAATACTACTGTTCTTTGTCTGACGTTGACGGTTACTTGTTCGGT
GGTGGTACTCAATTGACTGTTTTGTCTGAGCAGAAGCTGATCAGCGAGGAGGACCTGGAGCAGAAGCTGA
TCAGCGAGGAGGACCTGTAACGCCTCGAGGGGGGGCCCGGTACCCAATTCGCCCTATAGTGAGTCGTATT
ACGCGCGCTCACTGGCCGTCGTTTTACAACGTCGTGACTGGGAAAACCCTGGCGTTACCCAACTTAATCG
CCTTGCAGCACATCCCCCTTTCGCCAGCTGGCGTAATAGCGAAGAGGCCCGCACCGATCGCCCTTCCCAA
CAGTTGCGCAGCCTGAATGGCGAATGG
[124 nt withheld, positions 4648-4771]
C
[91 nt withheld, positions 4773-4863]
A
[49 nt withheld, positions 4865-4913]
CCTTTGACGTTGGAGTCCACGTTCTTT
[37 nt withheld, positions 4941-4977]
ACCCTATCTCGGTCTATTCTTTTGATTTATAAGGGATTTTGCCGATTTCGGCCTATTGGTTAAAAAATGA
GCTGATTTAACAAAAATTTAACGCGAATTTTAACAAAATATTAACGCTTACAATTTCCTGATGCGGTATT
TTCTCCTTACGCATCTGTGCGGTATTTCACACCGCATAGATCCGTCGAGTTCAAGAGAAAAAAAAAGAAA
AAGCAAAAAGAAAAAAGGAAAGCGCGCCTCGTTCAGAATGACACGTATAGAATGATGCATTACCTTGTCA
TCTTCAGTATCATACTGTTCGTATACATACTTACTGACATTCATAGGTATACATATATACACATGTATAT
ATATCGTATGCTGCAGCTTTAAATAATCGGTGTCACTACATAAGAACACCTTTGGTGGAGGGAACATCGT
TGGTACCATTGGGCGAGGTGGCTTCTCTTATGGCAACCGCAAGAGCCTTGAACGCACTCTCACTACGGTG
ATGATCATTCTTGCCTCGCAGACAATCAACGTGGAGGGTAATTCTGCTAGCCTCTGCAAAGCTTTCAAGA
AAATGCGGGATCATCTCGCAAGAGAGATCTCCTACTTTCTCCCTTTGCAAACCAAGTTCGACAACTGCGT
ACGGCCTGTTCGAAAGATCTACCACCGCTCTGGAAAGTGCCTCATCCAAAGGCGCAAATCCTGATCCAAA
CCTTTTTACTCCACGCACGGCCCCTAGGGCCTCTTTAAAAGCTTGACCGAGAGCAATCCCGCAGTCTTCA
GTGGTGTGATGGTCGTCTATGTGTAAGTCACCAATGCACTCAACGATTAGCGACCAGCCGGAATGCTTGG
CCAGAGCATGTATCATATGGTCCAGAAACCCTATACCTGTGTGGACGTTAATCACTTGCGATTGTGTGGC
CTGTTCTGCTACTGCTTCTGCCTCTTTTTCTGGGAAGATCGAGTGCTCTATCGCTAGGGGACCACCCTTT
AAAGAGATCGCAATCTGAATCTTGGTTTCATTTGTAATACGCTTTACTAGGGCTTTCTGCTCTGTCATCT
TTGCCTTCGTTTATCTTGCCTGCTCATTTTTTAGTATATTCTTCGAAGAAATCACATTACTTTATATAAT
GTATAATTCATTATGTGATAATGCCAATCGCTAAGAAAAAAAAAGAGTCATCCGCTAGGTGG
Features (pLannotate 1.2.2; 23 found; start..end, strand, type, name):
    104..184     +  CDS            MRM1 (fragment): MRM1_YEAST - Also known as PET56 From Saccharomyces cerevisiae (strain ATCC 204508 / S288c) (Baker's yeast).
    185..234     -  misc_feature   bom (fragment): basis of mobility region from pBR322
    336..371     -  CDS            rop (fragment): Rop protein, which maintains plasmids at low copy number; rop
    446..949     +  misc_feature   CEN/ARS: S. cerevisiae CEN6 centromere fused to an autonomously replicating sequence
    979..1083    +  promoter       AmpR promoter: bla
   1084..1944    +  CDS            AmpR: β-lactamase; bla; confers resistance to ampicillin, carbenicillin, and related antibiotics
   2115..2703    +  rep_origin     ori: high-copy-number ColE1/pMB1/pBR322/pUC origin of replication
   2886..2978    +  CDS            lacI (fragment): lac repressor; lacI; The lac repressor binds to the lac operator to inhibit transcription in E. coli. This inhibition can be relieved by adding lactose or isopropyl-β-D-thiogalactopyranoside (IPTG).
   2991..3012    +  protein_bind   CAP binding site: CAP binding activates transcription in the presence of cAMP. E. coli catabolite activator protein
   3027..3057    +  promoter       lac promoter: promoter for the E. coli lac operon
   3065..3081    +  protein_bind   lac operator: The lac repressor binds to the lac operator to inhibit transcription in E. coli. This inhibition can be relieved by adding lactose or isopropyl-β-D-thiogalactopyranoside (IPTG). lac repressor encoded by lacI
   3126..3144    +  promoter       T3 promoter: promoter for bacteriophage T3 RNA polymerase
   3162..3560    +  promoter       TEF1 promoter: S. cerevisiae TEF1; promoter for EF-1α
   3564..3626    +  misc_feature   MCS (fragment): pBluescript multiple cloning site
   3648..3974    +  CDS            LV1C_MOUSE: Experimental evidence at protein level: Swiss-Prot protein existence level 1. From Mus musculus (Mouse).
   4038..4364    +  CDS            LV1C_MOUSE: Experimental evidence at protein level: Swiss-Prot protein existence level 1. From Mus musculus (Mouse).
   4433..4454    +  misc_feature   MCS (fragment): pBluescript multiple cloning site
   4463..4481    -  promoter       T7 promoter: promoter for bacteriophage T7 RNA polymerase
   4489..4644    +  CDS            lacZα (fragment): LacZα fragment of β-galactosidase; lacZ fragment
   4648..5076    +  rep_origin     f1 ori (sequence partly withheld): f1 bacteriophage origin of replication; arrow indicates direction of (+) strand synthesis
   5104..5155    -  misc_feature   bom (fragment): basis of mobility region from pBR322
   5363..6025    -  CDS            HIS3: imidazoleglycerol-phosphate dehydratase, required for histidine biosynthesis; S. cerevisiae HIS3; yeast auxotrophic marker
   6026..54      -  promoter       HIS3 promoter (across the origin): S. cerevisiae HIS3
