[The description below was written by a language model from this plasmid's Addgene catalogue record and pLannotate feature annotations shown in this document.]
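Description:
pRS413-TEF1pr-CFAPoptim is a yeast expression shuttle vector built on the pRS413 backbone and supplied as an empty tagging backbone rather than carrying a gene of interest. In Saccharomyces cerevisiae it is maintained as a low-copy centromeric plasmid through its CEN6/ARS element and selected by the HIS3 auxotrophic marker, which is expressed from its own promoter. In E. coli it replicates from a ColE1/pUC-type origin and is selected with ampicillin via β-lactamase. An f1 origin and the usual pBluescript-derived remnants (lac promoter/operator, lacZα fragment, flanking T3 and T7 promoters) are also present, as expected for the pRS series.

The payload sits downstream of the constitutive S. cerevisiae TEF1 promoter. A fragment of the multiple cloning site follows the promoter, and after it lies a linker-MYC-FAPoptim-MYC cassette that the depositor cloned between the SalI and XhoI sites. An open reading frame inserted in frame upstream is therefore expressed with a C-terminal fluorogen-activating protein (FAP) tag flanked by two MYC epitopes. The automated annotation marks the FAP region as two similarly sized segments resembling a mouse immunoglobulin lambda light-chain variable domain. This fits the antibody-fragment origin of FAP tags, which become fluorescent only on binding a cognate fluorogen dye. The MYC epitopes and linker are not annotated separately, and no yeast transcription terminator appears in the feature table.

The FAP coding sequence is described as optimized for yeast expression. According to the record, the plasmid is intended for quantitative protein trafficking and colocalization studies in budding yeast, with the MYC tags offering a route to immunodetection.
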