Addgene plasmid #221094: pRS413-TEF1pr-CFAPoptim
Purpose: (Empty Backbone) FAP insert for C-terminally tagging genes of interest (optimized FAP for yeast expression + 2xMYC tag)
Depositing lab: Allyson O’Donnell. Depositing organization: University of Pittsburgh (University, School of Medicine, and Cancer Institute). Publication: Optimization of the fluorogen-activating protein tag for quantitative protein trafficking and colocalization studies in S. cerevisiae. Oppenheimer KG, Hager NA, McAtee CK, Filiztekin E, Shang C, Warnick JA, Bruchez MP, Brodsky JL, Prosser DC, Kwiatkowski AV, O'Donnell AF. Mol Biol Cell. 2024 Jul 1;35(7):mr5. doi: 10.1091/mbc.E24-04-0174. Epub 2024 May 29. PubMed 38809589.
Backbone
  Vector backbone: pRS413
  Vector type: Yeast Expression
  Selectable markers: HIS3
Growth in bacteria
  Bacterial resistance: Ampicillin, 100 μg/mL
  Growth temperature: 37°C
  Growth strain: DH5alpha
  Copy number: Low Copy
Gene/Insert
  Gene/Insert name: None
Terms and licenses: Academic/Nonprofit Terms; Industry Terms: Not Available to Industry
Depositor comments: The Linker-MYC-FAPoptim-MYC sequence was cloned into the SalI and XhoI sites of the pRS413-TEF1pr plasmid.
How to cite: pRS413-TEF1pr-CFAPoptim was a gift from Allyson O’Donnell (Addgene plasmid # 221094 ; http://n2t.net/addgene:221094 ; RRID:Addgene_221094)
